Addgene plasmid #14343: pAG424GAL-EYFP-ccdB
Purpose: (Empty Backbone)
Depositing lab: Susan Lindquist. Depositing organization: Whitehead Institute for Biomedical Research. Publication: A suite of Gateway cloning vectors for high-throughput genetic analysis in Saccharomyces cerevisiae. Alberti S, Gitler AD, Lindquist S. Yeast. 2007 Oct . 24(10):913-9. 10.1002/yea.1502 PubMed 17583893.
Backbone
  Vector backbone: pRS424
  Vector type: Yeast Expression ; Gateway Destination
  Selectable markers: TRP1
Growth in bacteria
  Bacterial resistance: Chloramphenicol and Ampicillin, 25 & 100 μg/mL
  Growth temperature: 37°C
  Growth strain: ccdB Survival
  Growth instructions: DB3.1, ccdB Survival
  Copy number: Unknown
Gene/Insert
  Gene/Insert name: None
  Tag / fusion protein: EYFP (N terminal on backbone)
  Cloning method: Gateway Cloning
  Sequencing primers: 5′ EGFP-C
Terms and licenses: Academic/Nonprofit Terms; Industry Terms: Not Available to Industry
Depositor comments: Type of plasmid: 2-micron. This plasmid contains the Gateway technology from Invitrogen; Invitrogen requires purchasing of Gateway Clonase for carrying out the Gateway recombinational cloning reaction http://www.invitrogen.com Please note that the full plasmid sequence is provided as a reference only, and may not match the exact sequence of the plasmid.
How to cite: pAG424GAL-EYFP-ccdB was a gift from Susan Lindquist (Addgene plasmid # 14343 ; http://n2t.net/addgene:14343 ; RRID:Addgene_14343)
