[The description below was written by a language model from this plasmid's Addgene catalogue record and pLannotate feature annotations shown in this document.]
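Description:
pAG424GAL-EYFP-ccdB is an empty Gateway destination vector for galactose-inducible expression of N-terminally EYFP-tagged proteins in Saccharomyces cerevisiae. It is built on the pRS424 backbone, an E. coli–yeast shuttle plasmid of about 8.7 kb. In yeast it replicates episomally from the 2μ origin and is selected through the TRP1 auxotrophic marker, expressed from its own promoter, in tryptophan-auxotrophic strains. In bacteria it is maintained by a high-copy ColE1/pUC-type origin with ampicillin resistance (bla). An f1 origin and residual pBluescript-derived elements (lac promoter/operator, lacZα fragment, flanking T3 and T7 promoters) are also annotated.

The expression unit runs from the Gal4-regulated GAL1 promoter through the EYFP coding sequence into the Gateway cassette, and ends at the CYC1 terminator. The cassette is bounded by attR1 and attR2 and holds a chloramphenicol resistance gene (cat) together with the ccdB toxin gene. Because CcdB poisons DNA gyrase in ordinary E. coli strains, the unrecombined vector has to be propagated in a ccdB-tolerant host, where the cassette is retained by chloramphenicol selection in addition to ampicillin. An LR recombination with an attL-flanked entry clone replaces the CmR–ccdB segment with the gene of interest, and ccdB then counter-selects against unrecombined plasmid in standard strains. The inserted open reading frame sits downstream of EYFP, so it must be in frame with the tag to give an EYFP fusion whose expression is switched on by galactose.

The plasmid belongs to a suite of yeast Gateway vectors designed for high-throughput genetic analysis. It suits localisation and overexpression studies of fluorescently tagged proteins. The depositor notes that the full sequence is a reference only and may not match the physical plasmid exactly.
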