Features (pLannotate 1.2.2; 28 found; start..end, strand, type, name):
     69..1411    +  rep_origin     2μ ori: yeast 2μ plasmid origin of replication
   1438..1542    +  promoter       AmpR promoter: bla
   1543..2403    +  CDS            AmpR: β-lactamase; bla; confers resistance to ampicillin, carbenicillin, and related antibiotics
   2574..3162    +  rep_origin     ori: high-copy-number ColE1/pMB1/pBR322/pUC origin of replication
   3345..3437    +  CDS            lacI (fragment): lac repressor; lacI; The lac repressor binds to the lac operator to inhibit transcription in E. coli. This inhibition can be relieved by adding lactose or isopropyl-β-D-thiogalactopyranoside (IPTG).
   3450..3471    +  protein_bind   CAP binding site: CAP binding activates transcription in the presence of cAMP. E. coli catabolite activator protein
   3486..3516    +  promoter       lac promoter: promoter for the E. coli lac operon
   3524..3540    +  protein_bind   lac operator: The lac repressor binds to the lac operator to inhibit transcription in E. coli. This inhibition can be relieved by adding lactose or isopropyl-β-D-thiogalactopyranoside (IPTG). lac repressor encoded by lacI
   3585..3603    +  promoter       T3 promoter: promoter for bacteriophage T3 RNA polymerase
   3627..4068    +  promoter       GAL1 promoter: S. cerevisiae GAL1; inducible promoter, regulated by Gal4
   4083..4106    +  misc_feature   MCS (fragment): pBluescript multiple cloning site
   4112..4828    +  CDS            EYFP: EYFP is a basic (constitutively fluorescent) green/yellow fluorescent protein published in 1996, derived from Aequorea victoria. It is reported to be a very rapidly-maturing weak dimer with high acid sensitivity.
   4853..4977    +  protein_bind   attR1: mutant version of attR; recombination site for the Gateway® LR reaction LR Clonase™
   5002..5032    +  promoter       lac UV5 promoter: E. coli lac promoter with an "up" mutation
   5056..5085    +  promoter       cat promoter (fragment): promoter of the E. coli cat gene encoding chloramphenicol acetyltransferase
   5086..5745    +  CDS            CmR: chloramphenicol acetyltransferase; cat; confers resistance to chloramphenicol
   5927..6085    +  CDS            ccdA (fragment): CCDA_ECO57 - Also known as H, letA. Experimental evidence at protein level: Swiss-Prot protein existence level 1. Antitoxin component of a type II toxin-antitoxin (TA) system which inhibits the post-segregational killing (PSK) of plasmid-free cells, also referred to as a plasmid addiction system. Binds to and blocks the activity of CcdB; will also remove bound CcdB protein from the CcdB-GyrA complex by forming a CcdA-CcdB complex, a process termed rejuvenation. Functions as a transcriptional corepressor for the ccdAB operon, repression also requires CcdB (By similarity). From Escherichia coli
   6090..6392    +  CDS            ccdB: CCDB_ECOLI - Also known as G, letB, letD. Experimental evidence at protein level: Swiss-Prot protein existence level 1. Toxic component of a type II toxin-antitoxin (TA) system, functioning in plasmid maintainence. Responsible for the post- segregational killing (PSK) of plasmid-free cells, also referred to as a plasmid addiction system. Half-life of over 2 hours. Cell killing by CcdB is accompanied by filamentation, defects in chromosome and plasmid segregation, defects in cell division, formation of anucleate cells, decreased DNA synthesis and plasmid loss. Interferes with the activity of DN
   6436..6560    -  protein_bind   attR2: mutant version of attR; recombination site for the Gateway® LR reaction LR Clonase™
   6567..6814    +  terminator     CYC1 terminator: S. cerevisiae CYC1; transcription terminator for CYC1
   6833..6851    -  promoter       T7 promoter: promoter for bacteriophage T7 RNA polymerase
   6859..7014    +  CDS            lacZα (fragment): LacZα fragment of β-galactosidase; lacZ fragment
   7022..7477    +  rep_origin     f1 ori (sequence partly withheld): f1 bacteriophage origin of replication; arrow indicates direction of (+) strand synthesis
   7478..7529    -  misc_feature   bom (fragment): basis of mobility region from pBR322
   7576..8250    -  CDS            TRP1: phosphoribosylanthranilate isomerase, required for tryptophan biosynthesis; S. cerevisiae TRP1; yeast auxotrophic marker
   8251..8531    -  promoter       TRP1 promoter: S. cerevisiae TRP1
   8532..8581    -  misc_feature   bom (fragment): basis of mobility region from pBR322
   8683..1       -  CDS            rop (fragment) (across the origin): Rop protein, which maintains plasmids at low copy number; rop
>Addgene plasmid #14343 | pAG424GAL-EYFP-ccdB | depositor full sequence | sequence record 8006 | Author sequence
GACGAAAGGGCCTCGTGATACGCCTATTTTTATAGGTTAATGTCATGATAATAATGGTTTCTTAATATGA
TCCAATATCAAAGGAAATGATAGCATTGAAGGATGAGACTAATCCAATTGAGGAGTGGCAGCATATAGAA
CAGCTAAAGGGTAGTGCTGAAGGAAGCATACGATACCCCGCATGGAATGGGATAATATCACAGGAGGTAC
TAGACTACCTTTCATCCTACATAAATAGACGCATATAAGTACGCATTTAAGCATAAACACGCACTATGCC
GTTCTTCTCATGTATATATATATACAGGCAACACGCAGATATAGGTGCGACGTGAACAGTGAGCTGTATG
TGCGCAGCTCGCGTTGCATTTTCGGAAGCGCTCGTTTTCGGAAACGCTTTGAAGTTCCTATTCCGAAGTT
CCTATTCTCTAGAAAGTATAGGAACTTCAGAGCGCTTTTGAAAACCAAAAGCGCTCTGAAGACGCACTTT
CAAAAAACCAAAAACGCACCGGACTGTAACGAGCTACTAAAATATTGCGAATACCGCTTCCACAAACATT
GCTCAAAAGTATCTCTTTGCTATATATCTCTGTGCTATATCCCTATATAACCTACCCATCCACCTTTCGC
TCCTTGAACTTGCATCTAAACTCGACCTCTACATTTTTTATGTTTATCTCTAGTATTACTCTTTAGACAA
AAAAATTGTAGTAAGAACTATTCATAGAGTGAATCGAAAACAATACGAAAATGTAAACATTTCCTATACG
TAGTATATAGAGACAAAATAGAAGAAACCGTTCATAATTTTCTGACCAATGAAGAATCATCAACGCTATC
ACTTTCTGTTCACAAAGTATGCGCAATCCACATCGGTATAGAATATAATCGGGGATGCCTTTATCTTGAA
AAAATGCACCCGCAGCTTCGCTAGTAATCAGTAAACGCGGGAAGTGGAGTCAGGCTTTTTTTATGGAAGA
GAAAATAGACACCAAAGTAGCCTTCTTCTAACCTTAACGGACCTACAGTGCAAAAAGTTATCAAGAGACT
GCATTATAGAGCGCACAAAGGAGAAAAAAAGTAATCTAAGATGCTTTGTTAGAAAAATAGCGCTCTCGGG
ATGCATTTTTGTAGAACAAAAAAGAAGTATAGATTCTTTGTTGGTAAAATAGCGCTCTCGCGTTGCATTT
CTGTTCTGTAAAAATGCAGCTCAGATTCTTTGTTTGAAAAATTAGCGCTCTCGCGTTGCATTTTTGTTTT
ACAAAAATGAAGCACAGATTCTTCGTTGGTAAAATAGCGCTTTCGCGTTGCATTTCTGTTCTGTAAAAAT
GCAGCTCAGATTCTTTGTTTGAAAAATTAGCGCTCTCGCGTTGCATTTTTGTTCTACAAAATGAAGCACA
GATGCTTCGTTCAGGTGGCACTTTTCGGGGAAATGTGCGCGGAACCCCTATTTGTTTATTTTTCTAAATA
CATTCAAATATGTATCCGCTCATGAGACAATAACCCTGATAAATGCTTCAATAATATTGAAAAAGGAAGA
GTATGAGTATTCAACATTTCCGTGTCGCCCTTATTCCCTTTTTTGCGGCATTTTGCCTTCCTGTTTTTGC
TCACCCAGAAACGCTGGTGAAAGTAAAAGATGCTGAAGATCAGTTGGGTGCACGAGTGGGTTACATCGAA
CTGGATCTCAACAGCGGTAAGATCCTTGAGAGTTTTCGCCCCGAAGAACGTTTTCCAATGATGAGCACTT
TTAAAGTTCTGCTATGTGGCGCGGTATTATCCCGTATTGACGCCGGGCAAGAGCAACTCGGTCGCCGCAT
ACACTATTCTCAGAATGACTTGGTTGAGTACTCACCAGTCACAGAAAAGCATCTTACGGATGGCATGACA
GTAAGAGAATTATGCAGTGCTGCCATAACCATGAGTGATAACACTGCGGCCAACTTACTTCTGACAACGA
TCGGAGGACCGAAGGAGCTAACCGCTTTTTTGCACAACATGGGGGATCATGTAACTCGCCTTGATCGTTG
GGAACCGGAGCTGAATGAAGCCATACCAAACGACGAGCGTGACACCACGATGCCTGTAGCAATGGCAACA
ACGTTGCGCAAACTATTAACTGGCGAACTACTTACTCTAGCTTCCCGGCAACAATTAATAGACTGGATGG
AGGCGGATAAAGTTGCAGGACCACTTCTGCGCTCGGCCCTTCCGGCTGGCTGGTTTATTGCTGATAAATC
TGGAGCCGGTGAGCGTGGGTCTCGCGGTATCATTGCAGCACTGGGGCCAGATGGTAAGCCCTCCCGTATC
GTAGTTATCTACACGACGGGGAGTCAGGCAACTATGGATGAACGAAATAGACAGATCGCTGAGATAGGTG
CCTCACTGATTAAGCATTGGTAACTGTCAGACCAAGTTTACTCATATATACTTTAGATTGATTTAAAACT
TCATTTTTAATTTAAAAGGATCTAGGTGAAGATCCTTTTTGATAATCTCATGACCAAAATCCCTTAACGT
GAGTTTTCGTTCCACTGAGCGTCAGACCCCGTAGAAAAGATCAAAGGATCTTCTTGAGATCCTTTTTTTC
TGCGCGTAATCTGCTGCTTGCAAACAAAAAAACCACCGCTACCAGCGGTGGTTTGTTTGCCGGATCAAGA
GCTACCAACTCTTTTTCCGAAGGTAACTGGCTTCAGCAGAGCGCAGATACCAAATACTGTCCTTCTAGTG
TAGCCGTAGTTAGGCCACCACTTCAAGAACTCTGTAGCACCGCCTACATACCTCGCTCTGCTAATCCTGT
TACCAGTGGCTGCTGCCAGTGGCGATAAGTCGTGTCTTACCGGGTTGGACTCAAGACGATAGTTACCGGA
TAAGGCGCAGCGGTCGGGCTGAACGGGGGGTTCGTGCACACAGCCCAGCTTGGAGCGAACGACCTACACC
GAACTGAGATACCTACAGCGTGAGCTATGAGAAAGCGCCACGCTTCCCGAAGGGAGAAAGGCGGACAGGT
ATCCGGTAAGCGGCAGGGTCGGAACAGGAGAGCGCACGAGGGAGCTTCCAGGGGGAAACGCCTGGTATCT
TTATAGTCCTGTCGGGTTTCGCCACCTCTGACTTGAGCGTCGATTTTTGTGATGCTCGTCAGGGGGGCGG
AGCCTATGGAAAAACGCCAGCAACGCGGCCTTTTTACGGTTCCTGGCCTTTTGCTGGCCTTTTGCTCACA
TGTTCTTTCCTGCGTTATCCCCTGATTCTGTGGATAACCGTATTACCGCCTTTGAGTGAGCTGATACCGC
TCGCCGCAGCCGAACGACCGAGCGCAGCGAGTCAGTGAGCGAGGAAGCGGAAGAGCGCCCAATACGCAAA
CCGCCTCTCCCCGCGCGTTGGCCGATTCATTAATGCAGCTGGCACGACAGGTTTCCCGACTGGAAAGCGG
GCAGTGAGCGCAACGCAATTAATGTGAGTTACCTCACTCATTAGGCACCCCAGGCTTTACACTTTATGCT
TCCGGCTCCTATGTTGTGTGGAATTGTGAGCGGATAACAATTTCACACAGGAAACAGCTATGACCATGAT
TACGCCAAGCGCGCAATTAACCCTCACTAAAGGGAACAAAAGCTGGAGCTCTAGTACGGATTAGAAGCCG
CCGAGCGGGCGACAGCCCTCCGACGGAAGACTCTCCTCCGTGCGTCCTCGTCTTCACCGGTCGCGTTCCT
GAAACGCAGATGTGCCTCGCGCCGCACTGCTCCGAACAATAAAGATTCTACAATACTAGCTTTTATGGTT
ATGAAGAGGAAAAATTGGCAGTAACCTGGCCCCACAAACCTTCAAATTAACGAATCAAATTAACAACCAT
AGGATGATAATGCGATTAGTTTTTTAGCCTTATTTCTGGGGTAATTAATCAGCGAAGCGATGATTTTTGA
TCTATTAACAGATATATAAATGGAAAAGCTGCATAACCACTTTAACTAATACTTTCAACATTTTCAGTTT
GTATTACTTCTTATTCAAATGTCATAAAAGTATCAACAAAAAATTGTTAATATACCTCTATACTTTAACG
TCAAGGAGAAAAAACCCCGGATTCTAGAACTAGTGGATCCCCCGGGACAAAATGGTGAGCAAGGGCGAGG
AGCTGTTCACCGGGGTGGTGCCCATCCTGGTCGAGCTGGACGGCGACGTAAACGGCCACAAGTTCAGCGT
GTCCGGCGAGGGCGAGGGCGATGCCACCTACGGCAAGCTGACCCTGAAGTTCATCTGCACCACCGGCAAG
CTGCCCGTGCCCTGGCCCACCCTCGTGACCACCTTCGGCTACGGCCTGCAGTGCTTCGCCCGCTACCCCG
ACCACATGAAGCAGCACGACTTCTTCAAGTCCGCCATGCCCGAAGGCTACGTCCAGGAGCGCACCATCTT
CTTCAAGGACGACGGCAACTACAAGACCCGCGCCGAGGTGAAGTTCGAGGGCGACACCCTGGTGAACCGC
ATCGAGCTGAAGGGCATCGACTTCAAGGAGGACGGCAACATCCTGGGGCACAAGCTGGAGTACAACTACA
ACAGCCACAACGTCTATATCATGGCCGACAAGCAGAAGAACGGCATCAAGGTGAACTTCAAGATCCGCCA
CAACATCGAGGACGGCAGCGTGCAGCTCGCCGACCACTACCAGCAGAACACCCCCATCGGCGACGGCCCC
GTGCTGCTGCCCGACAACCACTACCTGAGCTACCAGTCCGCCCTGAGCAAAGACCCCAACGAGAAGCGCG
ATCACATGGTCCTGCTGGAGTTCGTGACCGCCGCCGGGATCACTCTCGGCATGGACGAGCTGTACAAGGG
TGGACCAGGTGGTGGACATCAAACAAGTTTGTACAAAAAAGCTGAACGAGAAACGTAAAATGATATAAAT
ATCAATATATTAAATTAGATTTTGCATAAAAAACAGACTACATAATACTGTAAAACACAACATATCCAGT
CACTATGGCGGCCGCATTAGGCACCCCAGGCTTTACACTTTATGCTTCCGGCTCGTATAATGTGTGGATT
TTGAGTTAGGATCCGTCGAGATTTTCAGGAGCTAAGGAAGCTAAAATGGAGAAAAAAATCACTGGATATA
CCACCGTTGATATATCCCAATGGCATCGTAAAGAACATTTTGAGGCATTTCAGTCAGTTGCTCAATGTAC
CTATAACCAGACCGTTCAGCTGGATATTACGGCCTTTTTAAAGACCGTAAAGAAAAATAAGCACAAGTTT
TATCCGGCCTTTATTCACATTCTTGCCCGCCTGATGAATGCTCATCCGGAATTCCGTATGGCAATGAAAG
ACGGTGAGCTGGTGATATGGGATAGTGTTCACCCTTGTTACACCGTTTTCCATGAGCAAACTGAAACGTT
TTCATCGCTCTGGAGTGAATACCACGACGATTTCCGGCAGTTTCTACACATATATTCGCAAGATGTGGCG
TGTTACGGTGAAAACCTGGCCTATTTCCCTAAAGGGTTTATTGAGAATATGTTTTTCGTCTCAGCCAATC
CCTGGGTGAGTTTCACCAGTTTTGATTTAAACGTGGCCAATATGGACAACTTCTTCGCCCCCGTTTTCAC
CATGGGCAAATATTATACGCAAGGCGACAAGGTGCTGATGCCGCTGGCGATTCAGGTTCATCATGCCGTC
TGTGATGGCTTCCATGTCGGCAGAATGCTTAATGAATTACAACAGTACTGCGATGAGTGGCAGGGCGGGG
CGTAAACGCCGCGTGGATCCGGCTTACTAAAAGCCAGATAACAGTATGCGTATTTGCGCGCTGATTTTTG
CGGTATAAGAATATATACTGATATGTATACCCGAAGTATGTCAAAAAGAGGTATGCTATGAAGCAGCGTA
TTACAGTGACAGTTGACAGCGACAGCTATCAGTTGCTCAAGGCATATATGATGTCAATATCTCCGGTCTG
GTAAGCACAACCATGCAGAATGAAGCCCGTCGTCTGCGTGCCGAACGCTGGAAAGCGGAAAATCAGGAAG
GGATGGCTGAGGTCGCCCGGTTTATTGAAATGAACGGCTCTTTTGCTGACGAGAACAGGGGCTGGTGAAA
TGCAGTTTAAGGTTTACACCTATAAAAGAGAGAGCCGTTATCGTCTGTTTGTGGATGTACAGAGTGATAT
TATTGACACGCCCGGGCGACGGATGGTGATCCCCCTGGCCAGTGCACGTCTGCTGTCAGATAAAGTCTCC
CGTGAACTTTACCCGGTGGTGCATATCGGGGATGAAAGCTGGCGCATGATGACCACCGATATGGCCAGTG
TGCCGGTCTCCGTTATCGGGGAAGAAGTGGCTGATCTCAGCCACCGCGAAAATGACATCAAAAACGCCAT
TAACCTGATGTTCTGGGGAATATAAATGTCAGGCTCCCTTATACACAGCCAGTCTGCAGGTCGACCATAG
TGACTGGATATGTTGTGTTTTACAGTATTATGTAGTCTGTTTTTTATGCAAAATCTAATTTAATATATTG
ATATTTATATCATTTTACGTTTCTCGTTCAGCTTTCTTGTACAAAGTGGTTCGATGTCATGTAATTAGTT
ATGTCACGCTTACATTCACGCCCTCCCCCCACATCCGCTCTAACCGAAAAGGAAGGAGTTAGACAACCTG
AAGTCTAGGTCCCTATTTATTTTTTTATAGTTATGTTAGTATTAAGAACGTTATTTATATTTCAAATTTT
TCTTTTTTTTCTGTACAGACGCGTGTACGCATGTAACATTATACTGAAAACCTTGCTTGAGAAGGTTTTG
GGACGCTCGAAGGCTTTAATTTGCGGCCGGTACCCAATTCGCCCTATAGTGAGTCGTATTACGCGCGCTC
ACTGGCCGTCGTTTTACAACGTCGTGACTGGGAAAACCCTGGCGTTACCCAACTTAATCGCCTTGCAGCA
CATCCCCCTTTCGCCAGCTGGCGTAATAGCGAAGAGGCCCGCACCGATCGCCCTTCCCAACAGTTGCGCA
GCCTGAATGGCGAATGGCGCG
[124 nt withheld, positions 7022-7145]
C
[91 nt withheld, positions 7147-7237]
A
[49 nt withheld, positions 7239-7287]
CCTTTGACGTTGGAGTCCACGTTCTTT
[37 nt withheld, positions 7315-7351]
ACCCTATCTCGGTCTATTCTTTTGATTTATAAGGGATTTTGCCGATTTCGGCCTATTGGTTAAAAAATGA
GCTGATTTAACAAAAATTTAACGCGAATTTTAACAAAATATTAACGTTTACAATTTCCTGATGCGGTATT
TTCTCCTTACGCATCTGTGCGGTATTTCACACCGCATAGGCAAGTGCACAAACAATACTTAAATAAATAC
TACTCAGTAATAACCTATTTCTTAGCATTTTTGACGAAATTTGCTATTTTGTTAGAGTCTTTTACACCAT
TTGTCTCCACACCTCCGCTTACATCAACACCAATAACGCCATTTAATCTAAGCGCATCACCAACATTTTC
TGGCGTCAGTCCACCAGCTAACATAAAATGTAAGCTTTCGGGGCTCTCTTGCCTTCCAACCCAGTCAGAA
ATCGAGTTCCAATCCAAAAGTTCACCTGTCCCACCTGCTTCTGAATCAAACAAGGGAATAAACGAATGAG
GTTTCTGTGAAGCTGCACTGAGTAGTATGTTGCAGTCTTTTGGAAATACGAGTCTTTTAATAACTGGCAA
ACCGAGGAACTCTTGGTATTCTTGCCACGACTCATCTCCATGCAGTTGGACGATATCAATGCCGTAATCA
TTGACCAGAGCCAAAACATCCTCCTTAGGTTGATTACGAAACACGCCAACCAAGTATTTCGGAGTGCCTG
AACTATTTTTATATGCTTTTACAAGACTTGAAATTTTCCTTGCAATAACCGGGTCAATTGTTCTCTTTCT
ATTGGGCACACATATAATACCCAGCAAGTCAGCATCGGAATCTAGAGCACATTCTGCGGCCTCTGTGCTC
TGCAAGCCGCAAACTTTCACCAATGGACCAGAACTACCTGTGAAATTAATAACAGACATACTCCAAGCTG
CCTTTGTGTGCTTAATCACGTATACTCACGTGCTCAATAGTCACCAATGCCCTCCCTCTTGGCCCTCTCC
TTTTCTTTTTTCGACCGAATTAATTCTTAATCGGCAAAAAAAGAAAAGCTCCGGATCAAGATTGTACGTA
AGGTGACAAGCTATTTTTCAATAAAGAATATCTTCCACTACTGCCATCTGGCGTCATAACTGCAAAGTAC
ACATATATTACGATGCTGTCTATTAAATGCTTCCTATATTATATATATAGTAATGTCGTTTATGGTGCAC
TCTCAGTACAATCTGCTCTGATGCCGCATAGTTAAGCCAGCCCCGACACCCGCCAACACCCGCTGACGCG
CCCTGACGGGCTTGTCTGCTCCCGGCATCCGCTTACAGACAAGCTGTGACCGTCTCCGGGAGCTGCATGT
GTCAGAGGTTTTCACCGTCATCACCGAAACGCGCGA
