>Addgene plasmid #14343 | pAG424GAL-EYFP-ccdB | addgene partial sequence | sequence record 20918 | 14343 with pRS_marker
CTATATATATAATATGAGGAAGCATTTAATAGAACAGCATCGTAATATATGTGTACTTTGCAGTTATGAC
GCCAGATGGCAGTAGTGGAAGATATTCTTTATTGAAAAATAGCTTGTCACCTTACGTACAATCTTGATCC
GGAGCTTTTCTTTTTTTGCCGATTAAGAATTAATTCGGTCGAAAAAAGAAAAGGAGAGGGCCAAGAGGGA
GGGCATTGGTGACTATTGAGCACGTGAGTATACGTGATTAAGCACACAAAGGCAGCTTGGAGTATGTCTG
TTATTAATTTCACAGGTAGTTCTGGTCCATTGGTGAAAGTTTGCGGCTTGCAGAGCACAGAGGCCGCAGA
ATGTGCTCTAGATTCCGATGCTGACTTGCTGGGTATTATATGTGTGCCCAATAGAAAGAGAACAATTGAC
CCGGTTATTGCAAGGAAAATTTCAAGTCTTGTAAAAGCATATAAAAATAGTTCAGGCACTCCGAAATACT
TGGTTGGCGTGTTTCGTAATCAACCTAAGGAGGATGTTTTGGCTCTGGTCAATGATTACGGCATTGATAT
CGTCCAACTGCATGGAGATGAGTCGTGGCAAGAATACCAAGAGTTCCTCGGTTTGCCAGTTATTAAAAGA
CTCGTATTTCCAAAAGACTGCAACATACTACTCAGTG
