>Addgene plasmid #14343 | pAG424GAL-EYFP-ccdB | addgene partial sequence | sequence record 20919 | 14343 with EXFP-R
TAGCCTTCGGGCATGGCGGACTTGAAGAAGTCGTGCTGCTTCATGTGGTCGGGGTAGCGGGCGAAGCACT
GCAGGCCGTAGCCGAAGGTGGTCACGAGGGTGGGCCAGGGCACGGGCAGCTTGCCGGTGGTGCAGATGAA
CTTCAGGGTCAGCTTGCCGTAGGTGGCATCGCCCTCGCCCTCGCCGGACACGCTGAACTTGTGGCCGTTT
ACGTCGCCGTCCAGCTCGACCAGGATGGGCACCACCCCGGTGAACAGCTCCTCGCCCTTGCTCACCATTT
TGTCCCGGGGGATCCACTAGTTCTAGAATCCGGGGTTTTTTCTCCTTGACGTTAAAGTATAGAGGTATAT
TAACAATTTTTTGTTGATACTTTTATTACATTTGAATAAGAAGTAATACAAACCGAAAATGTTGAAAGTA
TTAGTTAAAGTGGTTATGCAGTTTTTGCATTTATATATCTGTTAATAGATCAAAAATCATCGCTTCGCTG
ATTAATTACCCCAGAAATAAGGCTAAAAAACTAATCGCATTATCATCCTATGGTTGTTAATTTGATTCGT
TCATTTGAAGGTTTGTGGGGCCAGGTTACTGCCAATTTTTCCTCTTCATAACCATAAAAGCTAGTATTGT
AGAATCTTTATTGTTCGGAGCAGTGCGGCGCGAGGCAC
